>Addgene plasmid #38035 | pSUPERIOR.puro-shp53 | depositor partial sequence | sequence record 47649 | M13r
TNACCCTNCTAANGGAACAAAAGCTGGTACCGGGCCCCCCCTCGAGGTCGACGGTATCGATAAGCTTAAA
AAGACTCCAGTGGTAATCTACTCTCTTGAAGTAGATTACCACTGGAGTCGGGGATCTCTATCACTGATAG
GGAACTTATAAGATTCCCAAATCCAAAGACATTTCACGTTTATGGTGATTTCCCAGAACACATAGCGACA
TGCAAATATTGCAGGGCGCCACTCCCCTGTCCCTCACAGCCATCTTCCTGCCAGGGCGCACGCGCGCTGG
GTGTTCCCGCCTAGTGACACTGGGCCCGCGATTCCTTGGAGCGGGTTGATGACGTCAGCGTTCGAATTCT
ACCGGGTAGGGGAGGCGCTTTTCCCAAGGCAGTCTGGAGCATGCGCTTTAGCAGCCCCGCTGGGCACTTG
GCGCTACACAAGTGGCCTCTGGCCTCGCACACATTCCACATCCACCGGTAGGCGCCAACCGGCTCCGTTC
TTTGGTGGCCCCTTCGCGCCACCTTCTACTCCTCCCCTAGTCAGGAAGTTCCCCCCCGCCCCGCAGCTCG
CGTCGTGCAGGACGTGACAAATGGAAGTAGCACGTCTCACTAGTCTCGTGCAGATGGACAGCACCGCTGA
GCAATGGAAGCGGGTAGGCCTTTGGGGCAGCGGCCAATAGCAGCTTTGCTCCTTCGCTTTCTGGGCTCAG
AGGCTGGGAAGGGGTGGGTCCGGGGGCGGGCTCAGGGGCGGGCTCAGGGGCGGGGCGGGCGCCCGAAGGT
CCTCCGGAGGCCCGGCATTCTGCACGCTTCAAAAGCGCACGTCTGCCGCGCTGTTCTCCTCTTCCTCATC
TCCGGGCCTTTCGACCTGCAGCCCAAGCTAGCTTACCATGACCGAGTACNAGCCCACGG
