>Addgene plasmid #38035 | pSUPERIOR.puro-shp53 | addgene partial sequence | sequence record 50927 | M13Rev
ATACCCTCACTAAAGGGAACAAAAGCTGGTACCGGGCCCCCCCTCGAGGTCGACGGTATCGATAAGCTTA
AAAAGACTCCAGTGGTAATCTACTCTCTTGAAGTAGATTACCACTGGAGTCGGGGATCTCTATCACTGAT
AGGGAACTTATAAGATTCCCAAATCCAAAGACATTTCACGTTTATGGTGATTTCCCAGAACACATAGCGA
CATGCAAATATTGCAGGGCGCCACTCCCCTGTCCCTCACAGCCATCTTCCTGCCAGGGCGCACGCGCGCT
GGGTGTTCCCGCCTAGTGACACTGGGCCCGCGATTCCTTGGAGCGGGTTGATGACGTCAGCGTTCGAATT
CTACCGGGTAGGGGAGGCGCTTTTCCCAAGGCAGTCTGGAGCATGCGCTTTAGCAGCCCCGCTGGGCACT
TGGCGCTACACAAGTGGCCTCTGGCCTCGCACACATTCCACATCCACCGGTAGGCGCCAACCGGCTCCGT
TCTTTGGTGGCCCCTTCGCGCCACCTTCTACTCCTCCCCTAGTCAGGAAGTTCCCCCCCGCCCCGCAGCT
CGCGTCGTGCAGGACGTGACAAATGGAAGTAGCACGTCTCACTAGTCTCGTGCAGATGGACAGCACCGCT
GAGCAATGGAAGCGGGTAGGCCTTTGGGGCAGCGGCCAATAGCAGCTTTGCTCCTTCGCTTTCTGGGCTC
AGAGGCTGGGAAGGGGTGGGTTGGGGGGCGGGCTCAGGG
