[The description below was written by a language model from this plasmid's Addgene catalogue record.]
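Description:
pSUPERIOR.puro-shp53 is an RNAi plasmid of about 4.4 kb for knocking down human TP53 (p53) in mammalian cells. It is built on the commercial pSUPERIOR.puro backbone (about 4.35 kb without insert). In bacteria it is propagated under ampicillin selection, and the record lists its copy number as unknown. A puromycin marker allows transfected mammalian cells to be selected or enriched, including for deriving stable knockdown populations.

The payload is a short hairpin RNA cassette directed against a 19-nucleotide target in the human TP53 transcript. It was inserted as a small fragment of roughly 50 bp between the BglII and HindIII sites of the backbone. The BglII site was destroyed during cloning, while the HindIII site was retained. The insert can be checked by sequencing from the flanking M13 forward and reverse primer sites. The record does not state the promoter driving the hairpin. The pSUPERIOR series is generally known for a Pol III H1 promoter modified with a tetracycline operator, which allows doxycycline-inducible shRNA expression in cells that express the Tet repressor and constitutive expression in cells that lack it. That feature should be confirmed against the backbone documentation, because no feature table is provided here. Once transcribed, the hairpin is processed by the cellular RNAi machinery into an siRNA that directs degradation of p53 mRNA.

The associated publication concerns REV3 inhibition, persistent DNA damage and growth arrest in cancer cells. This suggests the construct was used to deplete p53 in human cancer cell lines so that the role of p53 status in those DNA damage responses could be tested.
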