Addgene plasmid #38035: pSUPERIOR.puro-shp53
Depositing lab: Emanuela Felley-Bosco & Rolf Stahel. Depositing organization: University of Zurich. Publication: Inhibition of REV3 expression induces persistent DNA damage and growth arrest in cancer cells. Knobel PA, Kotov IN, Felley-Bosco E, Stahel RA, Marti TM. Neoplasia. 2011 Oct;13(10):961-70. PubMed 22028621.
Backbone
  Vector backbone: pSUPERIOR.puro
  Backbone manufacturer: oligoengine
  Backbone size w/o insert (bp): 4354
  Total vector size (bp): 4400
  Vector type: RNAi
  Selectable markers: Puromycin
Growth in bacteria
  Bacterial resistance: Ampicillin, 100 μg/mL
  Growth temperature: 37°C
  Growth strain: DH5alpha
  Copy number: Unknown
Gene/Insert
  Gene/Insert name: shp53 (alt name: p53)
  gRNA/shRNA sequence: GACTCCAGTGGTAATCTAC
  Species: H. sapiens (human)
  Entrez Gene: TP53 (a.k.a. BCC7, BMFS5, LFS1, P53, TRP53)
  Cloning method: Restriction Enzyme; 5′ cloning site BglII (destroyed during cloning); 3′ cloning site HindIII (not destroyed)
  Sequencing primers: 5′ M13; 3′ M13r
Terms and licenses: Academic/Nonprofit Terms; Industry Terms: Not Available to Industry
How to cite: pSUPERIOR.puro-shp53 was a gift from Emanuela Felley-Bosco & Rolf Stahel (Addgene plasmid # 38035 ; http://n2t.net/addgene:38035 ; RRID:Addgene_38035)
